>Addgene plasmid #147545 | pnEA-NpH-HsNot1iso1_4-686_T | depositor full sequence | sequence record 289992 | Full Sequence
TTCTTGAAGACGAAAGGGCCTCGTGATACGCCTATTTTTATAGGTTAATGTCATGATAATAATGGTTTCT
TAGACGTCAGGTGGCACTTTTCGGGGAAATGTGCGCGGAACCCCTATTTGTTTATTTTTCTAAATACATT
CAAATATGTATCCGCTCATGAGACAATAACCCTGATAAATGCTTCAATAATATTGAAAAAGGAAGAGTAT
GAGTATTCAACATTTCCGTGTCGCCCTTATTCCCTTTTTTGCGGCATTTTGCCTTCCTGTTTTTGCTCAC
CCAGAAACGCTGGTGAAAGTAAAAGATGCTGAAGATCAGTTGGGTGCACGAGTGGGTTACATCGAACTGG
ATCTCAACAGCGGTAAGATCCTTGAGAGTTTTCGCCCCGAAGAACGTTTTCCAATGATGAGCACTTTTAA
AGTTCTGCTATGTGGCGCGGTATTATCCCGTGTTGACGCCGGGCAAGAGCAACTCGGTCGCCGCATACAC
TATTCTCAGAATGACTTGGTTGAGTACTCACCAGTCACAGAAAAGCATCTTACGGATGGCATGACAGTAA
GAGAATTATGCAGTGCTGCCATAACCATGAGTGATAACACTGCGGCCAACTTACTTCTGACAACGATCGG
AGGACCGAAGGAGCTAACCGCTTTTTTGCACAACATGGGGGATCATGTAACTCGCCTTGATCGTTGGGAA
CCGGAGCTGAATGAAGCCATACCAAACGACGAGCGTGACACCACGATGCCTGCAGCAATGGCAACAACGT
TGCGCAAACTATTAACTGGCGAACTACTTACTCTAGCTTCCCGGCAACAATTAATAGACTGGATGGAGGC
GGATAAAGTTGCAGGACCACTTCTGCGCTCGGCCCTTCCGGCTGGCTGGTTTATTGCTGATAAATCTGGA
GCCGGTGAGCGTGGGTCTCGCGGTATCATTGCAGCACTGGGGCCAGATGGTAAGCCCTCCCGTATCGTAG
TTATCTACACGACGGGGAGTCAGGCAACTATGGATGAACGAAATAGACAGATCGCTGAGATAGGTGCCTC
ACTGATTAAGCATTGGTAACTGTCAGACCAAGTTTACTCATATATACTTTAGATTGATTTAAAACTTCAT
TTTTAATTTAAAAGGATCTAGGTGAAGATCCTTTTTGATAATCTCATGACCAAAATCCCTTAACGTGAGT
TTTCGTTCCACTGAGCGTCAGACCCCGTAGAAAAGATCAAAGGATCTTCTTGAGATCCTTTTTTTCTGCG
CGTAATCTGCTGCTTGCAAACAAAAAAACCACCGCTACCAGCGGTGGTTTGTTTGCCGGATCAAGAGCTA
CCAACTCTTTTTCCGAAGGTAACTGGCTTCAGCAGAGCGCAGATACCAAATACTGTCCTTCTAGTGTAGC
CGTAGTTAGGCCACCACTTCAAGAACTCTGTAGCACCGCCTACATACCTCGCTCTGCTAATCCTGTTACC
AGTGGCTGCTGCCAGTGGCGATAAGTCGTGTCTTACCGGGTTGGACTCAAGACGATAGTTACCGGATAAG
GCGCAGCGGTCGGGCTGAACGGGGGGTTCGTGCACACAGCCCAGCTTGGAGCGAACGACCTACACCGAAC
TGAGATACCTACAGCGTGAGCTATGAGAAAGCGCCACGCTTCCCGAAGGGAGAAAGGCGGACAGGTATCC
GGTAAGCGGCAGGGTCGGAACAGGAGAGCGCACGAGGGAGCTTCCAGGGGGAAACGCCTGGTATCTTTAT
AGTCCTGTCGGGTTTCGCCACCTCTGACTTGAGCGTCGATTTTTGTGATGCTCGTCAGGGGGGCGGAGCC
TATGGAAAAACGCCAGCAACGCGGCCTTTTTACGGTTCCTGGCCTTTTGCTGGCCTTTTGCTCACATGTT
CTTTCCTGCGTTATCCCCTGATTCTGTGGATAACCGTATTACCGCCTTTGAGTGAGCTGATACCGCTCGC
CGCAGCCGAACGACCGAGCGCAGCGAGTCAGTGAGCGAGGAAGCGGAAGAGCGCCTGATGCGGTATTTTC
TCCTTACGCATCTGTGCGGTATTTCACACCGCATATATGGTGCACTCTCAGTACAATCTGCTCTGATGCC
GCATAGTTAAGCCAGTATACACTCCGCTATCGCTACGTGACTGGGTCATGGCTGCGCCCCGACACCCGCC
AACACCCGCTGACGCGCCCTGACGGGCTTGTCTGCTCCCGGCATCCGCTTACAGACAAGCTGTGACCGTC
TCCGGGAGCTGCATGTGTCAGAGGTTTTCACCGTCATCACCGAAACGCGCGAGGCAGCTGCGGTAAAGCT
CATCAGCGTGGTCGTGAAGCGATTCACAGATGTCTGCCTGTTCATCCGCGTCCAGCTCGTTGAGTTTCTC
CAGAAGCGTTAATGTCTGGCTTCTGATAAAGCGGGCCATGTTAAGGGCGGTTTTTTCCTGTTTGGTCACT
GATGCCTCCGTGTAAGGGGGATTTCTGTTCATGGGGGTAATGATACCGATGAAACGAGAGAGGATGCTCA
CGATACGGGTTACTGATGATGAACATGCCCGGTTACTGGAACGTTGTGAGGGTAAACAACTGGCGGTATG
GATGCGGCGGGACCAGAGAAAAATCACTCAGGGTCAATGCCAGCGCTTCGTTAATACAGATGTAGGTGTT
CCACAGGGTAGCCAGCAGCATCCTGCGATGCAGATCCGGAACATAATGGTGCAGGGCGCTGACTTCCGCG
TTTCCAGACTTTACGAAACACGGAAACCGAAGACCATTCATGTTGTTGCTCAGGTCGCAGACGTTTTGCA
GCAGCAGTCGCTTCACGTTCGCTCGCGTATCGGTGATTCATTCTGCTAACCAGTAAGGCAACCCCGCCAG
CCTAGCCGGGTCCTCAACGACAGGAGCACGATCATGCGCACCCGTGGCCAGGACCCAACGCTGCCCGAGA
TGCGCCGCGTGCGGCTGCTGGAGATGGCGGACGCGATGGATATGTTCTGCCAAGGGTTGGTTTGCGCATT
CACAGTTCTCCGCAAGAATTGATTGGCTCCAATTCTTGGAGTGGTGAATCCGTTAGCGAGGTGCCGCCGG
CTTCCATTCAGGTCGAGGTGGCCCGGCTCCATGCACCGCGACGCAACGCGGGGAGGCAGACAAGGTATAG
GGCGGCGCCTACAATCCATGCCAACCCGTTCCATGTGCTCGCCGAGGCGGCATAAATCGCCGTGACGATC
AGCGGTCCAGTGATCGAAGTTAGGCTGGTAAGAGCCGCGAGCGATCCTTGAAGCTGTCCCTGATGGTCGT
CATCTACCTGCCTGGACAGCATGGCCTGCAACGCGGGCATCCCGATGCCGCCGGAAGCGAGAAGAATCAT
AATGGGGAAGGCCATCCAGCCTCGCGTCGCGAACGCCAGCAAGACGTAGCCCAGCGCGTCGGCCGCCATG
CCGGCGATAATGGCCTGCTTCTCGCCGAAACGTTTGGTGGCGGGACCAGTGACGAAGGCTTGAGCGAGGG
CGTGCAAGATTCCGAATACCGCAAGCGACAGGCCGATCATCGTCGCGCTCCAGCGAAAGCGGTCCTCGCC
GAAAATGACCCAGAGCGCTGCCGGCACCTGTCCTACGAGTTGCATGATAAAGAAGACAGTCATAAGTGCG
GCGACGATAGTCATGCCCCGCGCCCACCGGAAGGAGCTGACTGGGTTGAAGGCTCTCAAGGGCATCGGTC
GAGATCCCGGTGCCTAATGAGTGAGCTAACTTACATTAATTGCGTTGCGCTCACTGCCCGCTTTCCAGTC
GGGAAACCTGTCGTGCCAGCTGCATTAATGAATCGGCCAACGCGCGGGGAGAGGCGGTTTGCGTATTGGG
CGCCAGGGTGGTTTTTCTTTTCACCAGTGAGACGGGCAACAGCTGATTGCCCTTCACCGCCTGGCCCTGA
GAGAGTTGCAGCAAGCGGTCCACGCTGGTTTGCCCCAGCAGGCGAAAATCCTGTTTGATGGTGGTTAACG
GCGGGATATAACATGAGCTGTCTTCGGTATCGTCGTATCCCACTACCGAGATATCCGCACCAACGCGCAG
CCCGGACTCGGTAATGGCGCGCATTGCGCCCAGCGCCATCTGATCGTTGGCAACCAGCATCGCAGTGGGA
ACGATGCCCTCATTCAGCATTTGCATGGTTTGTTGAAAACCGGACATGGCACTCCAGTCGCCTTCCCGTT
CCGCTATCGGCTGAATTTGATTGCGAGTGAGATATTTATGCCAGCCAGCCAGACGCAGACGCGCCGAGAC
AGAACTTAATGGGCCCGCTAACAGCGCGATTTGCTGGTGACCCAATGCGACCAGATGCTCCACGCCCAGT
CGCGTACCGTCTTCATGGGAGAAAATAATACTGTTGATGGGTGTCTGGTCAGAGACATCAAGAAATAACG
CCGGAACATTAGTGCAGGCAGCTTCCACAGCAATGGCATCCTGGTCATCCAGCGGATAGTTAATGATCAG
CCCACTGACGCGTTGCGCGAGAAGATTGTGCACCGCCGCTTTACAGGCTTCGACGCCGCTTCGTTCTACC
ATCGACACCACCACGCTGGCACCCAGTTGATCGGCGCGAGATTTAATCGCCGCGACAATTTGCGACGGCG
CGTGCAGGGCCAGACTGGAGGTGGCAACGCCAATCAGCAACGACTGTTTGCCCGCCAGTTGTTGTGCCAC
GCGGTTGGGAATGTAATTCAGCTCCGCCATCGCCGCTTCCACTTTTTCCCGCGTTTTCGCAGAAACGTGG
CTGGCCTGGTTCACCACGCGGGAAACGGTCTGATAAGAGACACCGGCATACTCTGCGACATCGTATAACG
TTACTGGTTTCACATTCACCACCCTGAATTGACTCTCTTCCGGGCGCTATCATGCCATACCGCGAAAGGT
TTTGCGCCATTCGATGGTGTCCGGGATCTCGACGCTCTCCCTTATGCGACTCCTGCATTAGGAAGCAGCC
CAGTAGTAGGTTGAGGCCGTTGAGCACCGCCGCCGCAAGGAATGGTGCATGCAAGGAGATGGCGCCCAAC
AGTCCCCCGGCCACGGGGCCTGCCACCATACCCACGCCGAAACAAGCGCTCATGAGCCCGAAGTGGCGAG
CCCGATCTTCCCCATCGGTGATGTCGGCGATATAGGCGCCAGCAACCGCACCTGTGGCGCCGGTGATGCC
GGCCACGATGCGTCCGGCGTAGAGGATCGAGATCTCGATCCCGCGAAATTAATACGACTCACTATAGGGG
AATTGTGAGCGGATAACAATTCCCCACTAGTAATAATTTTGTTTAACTTTAAGAAGGAGATATACCATGG
GCAGCAGCCATCATCATCATCATCACAGCAGCGGTACCGGCAGCGGCCTGGAAGTTCTGTTCCAGGGGCC
CCATATGCTCGAGGACTCGCTCTCGCTGGCCTTGTCTCAAATCAGCTACCTGGTGGACAATTTAACCAAG
AAAAATTACCGAGCCAGCCAGCAGGAAATACAGCATATTGTGAATCGGCACGGTCCTGAGGCAGACAGGC
ATTTATTACGCTGCCTATTTTCGCATGTGGATTTCAGTGGCGATGGTAAAAGCAGTGGCAAAGATTTCCA
TCAGACTCAGTTTCTGATTCAGGAGTGTGCGTTGCTGATTACAAAGCCAAATTTTATCTCGACGCTGTCC
TATGCCATTGATAATCCATTGCACTATCAGAAGAGTTTAAAGCCTGCACCCCACTTATTTGCCCAGCTGA
GTAAAGTGCTCAAATTAAGCAAAGTACAAGAGGTAATTTTTGGCCTTGCCCTGTTGAATTCTTCCAGCTC
AGATCTTAGAGGTTTCGCTGCCCAGTTTATCAAACAGAAGCTTCCAGATCTTCTGCGTTCTTACATTGAC
GCAGACGTCAGTGGAAATCAAGAAGGTGGCTTCCAAGATATAGCAATAGAGGTCCTACACCTCCTCCTCT
CCCATCTCCTCTTTGGGCAGAAGGGAGCCTTTGGAGTTGGACAAGAACAGATAGACGCTTTTCTTAAGAC
GCTGCGCAGAGATTTTCCCCAAGAACGCTGTCCCGTGGTGCTCGCACCACTTTTATACCCTGAAAAACGG
GACATTCTAATGGACAGGATCCTGCCTGATTCCGGAGGGGTAGCTAAAACCATGATGGAGAGCTCTTTGG
CTGATTTCATGCAAGAAGTAGGCTATGGCTTTTGTGCAAGTATTGAAGAATGTCGCAATATAATCGTGCA
GTTTGGTGTTCGGGAGGTCACAGCTGCCCAGGTTGCAAGGGTTTTGGGAATGATGGCTCGAACTCATTCA
GGATTAACAGATGGCATTCCATTACAGAGTATTTCTGCTCCGGGCAGTGGGATCTGGAGTGATGGGAAAG
ATAAAAGTGATGGAGCACAGGCACACACATGGAATGTAGAAGTCTTGATTGACGTTCTTAAAGAACTGAA
TCCAAGTTTGAATTTCAAGGAAGTAACTTATGAACTGGACCATCCTGGATTTCAAATTCGTGACAGTAAA
GGACTTCATAATGTGGTTTATGGCATTCAGAGGGGTTTGGGTATGGAAGTGTTCCCAGTAGACCTCATAT
ATAGACCTTGGAAACATGCTGAAGGCCAGCTCTCCTTCATTCAACATTCCCTTATAAATCCAGAGATCTT
CTGTTTTGCTGACTATCCCTGTCATACTGTTGCCACTGATATTCTGAAAGCACCACCAGAGGATGACAAT
CGAGAAATTGCCACATGGAAGAGCTTGGATTTGATTGAATCTCTGCTGAGGCTTGCAGAGGTTGGGCAGT
ATGAGCAAGTCAAACAGCTCTTCAGCTTCCCTATCAAACACTGTCCAGACATGCTGGTATTGGCCTTACT
ACAAATTAACACCTCTTGGCATACCTTGCGCCATGAACTTATCTCCACTCTGATGCCAATTTTCCTTGGA
AACCATCCTAACTCAGCTATTATTTTGCACTATGCATGGCATGGGCAGGGACAGTCTCCCTCAATTCGCC
AACTTATCATGCATGCAATGGCAGAATGGTACATGAGAGGGGAGCAGTATGATCAGGCCAAATTGTCTCG
AATACTTGATGTGGCCCAGGACTTGAAGGCCTTGTCAATGCTGCTAAATGGTACTCCATTTGCCTTTGTT
ATTGACCTTGCTGCACTTGCTTCACGTCGTGAATACCTCAAACTTGATAAGTGGCTCACAGATAAAATTC
GAGAGCATGGGGAGCCTTTTATCCAGGCGTGTATGACTTTTTTAAAGAGACGGTGTCCTTCTATTTTGGG
CGGACTTGCCCCAGAAAAAGACCAGCCCAAAAGTGCTCAACTTCCTCCAGAAACTTTGGCGACAATGTTG
GCCTGTCTGCAAGCTTGTGCAGGGAGTGTTTCTCAGGAGCTATCAGAAACTATCCTCACCATGGTAGCCA
ATTGCAGTAATGTTATGAATAAGGCCAGACAATAACCTAGGAGATCCGGCTGCTAACAAAGCCCGAAAGG
AAGCTGAGTTGGCTGCTGCCACCGCTGAGCAATAACTAGCATAACCCCTTGGGGCCTCTAAACGGGTCTT
GAGGGGTTTTTTGCTGAAAGGAGGAACTATATCCGGATATCCCGCAAGAGGCCCGGCAGTACCGGCATAA
CCAAGCCTATGCCTACAGCATCCAGGGTGACGGTGCCGAGGATGACGATGAGCGCATTGTTAGATTTCAT
ACACGGTGCCTGACTGCGTTAGCAATTTAACTGTGATAAACTACCGCATTAAAGCTTATCGATGATAAGC
TGTCAAACATGAGAA
Features (pLannotate 1.2.2; 20 found; start..end, strand, type, name):
    104..208     +  promoter       AmpR promoter: bla
    209..1069    +  CDS            AmpR: β-lactamase; bla; confers resistance to ampicillin, carbenicillin, and related antibiotics
   1240..1828    +  rep_origin     ori: high-copy-number ColE1/pMB1/pBR322/pUC origin of replication
   2014..2156    -  misc_feature   bom: basis of mobility region from pBR322
   2258..2449    -  CDS            rop: Rop protein, which maintains plasmids at low copy number; rop
   2466..2846    +  CDS            YPB1_ECOLX: Protein predicted: Swiss-Prot protein existence level 4. From Escherichia coli.
   3088..3712    -  CDS            TcR (fragment): tetracycline efflux protein; tet; confers resistance to tetracycline
   3727..3748    -  protein_bind   CAP binding site: CAP binding activates transcription in the presence of cAMP. E. coli catabolite activator protein
   3761..4843    -  CDS            lacI: lac repressor; lacI; The lac repressor binds to the lac operator to inhibit transcription in E. coli. This inhibition can be relieved by adding lactose or isopropyl-β-D-thiogalactopyranoside (IPTG).
   4844..4921    -  promoter       lacI promoter: lacI
   4929..5208    -  CDS            TcR (fragment): tetracycline efflux protein; tet; confers resistance to tetracycline
   5230..5248    +  promoter       T7 promoter: promoter for bacteriophage T7 RNA polymerase
   5249..5273    +  protein_bind   lac operator: The lac repressor binds to the lac operator to inhibit transcription in E. coli. This inhibition can be relieved by adding lactose or isopropyl-β-D-thiogalactopyranoside (IPTG). lac repressor encoded by lacI
   5288..5310    +  RBS            RBS: efficient ribosome binding site from bacteriophage T7 gene 10 (Olins and Rangwala, 1989)
   5329..5345    +  CDS            capTEV™ (fragment): composite tag for in vivo biotinylation, TEV protease cleavage, and 6xHis tagging
   5404..7458    +  CDS            CNOT1 (fragment): CNOT1_HUMAN - Also known as CDC39, KIAA1007, NOT1. Experimental evidence at protein level: Swiss-Prot protein existence level 1. Scaffolding component of the CCR4-NOT complex which is one of the major cellular mRNA deadenylases and is linked to various cellular processes including bulk mRNA degradation, miRNA-mediated repression, translational repression during translational initiation and general transcription regulation. Additional complex functions may be a consequence of its influence on mRNA expression. Its scaffolding function implies its interaction with the catalytic complex module and
   7469..7518    +  CDS            SET1 (fragment): solubility-enhancement tag derived from T7 phage gene 10B
   7526..7573    +  terminator     T7 terminator: transcription terminator for bacteriophage T7 RNA polymerase
   7596..7700    -  CDS            TcR (fragment): tetracycline efflux protein; tet; confers resistance to tetracycline
   7748..7776    -  promoter       tet promoter: E. coli promoter for tetracycline efflux protein gene
