[The description below was written by a language model from this plasmid's Addgene catalogue record and pLannotate feature annotations shown in this document.]
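Description:
pnEA-NpH-HsNot1iso1_4-686_T is a 7,785 nt bacterial expression plasmid for producing an N-terminal fragment (residues 4-686) of human CNOT1 isoform 1 in E. coli. The catalogue lists the backbone as unknown, but the annotated features show a pET-like, pBR322-derived architecture. It has a ColE1/pMB1-type origin with the bom mobility region and the rop gene, which keeps copy number low, in line with the recorded low-copy status. Selection is by ampicillin through the bla gene under its own promoter. Several tetracycline-resistance gene fragments and the tet promoter are also annotated; these appear to be non-functional remnants of the parental pBR322 sequence.

The expression cassette consists of a T7 promoter followed by a lac operator, the efficient T7 gene 10 ribosome binding site, the coding region and a T7 terminator. A plasmid-borne lacI gene with its own promoter supplies the repressor, so expression depends on a host providing T7 RNA polymerase and is induced with IPTG. Just upstream of the CNOT1 fragment, a short match to a composite His/TEV tag is annotated. This suggests an N-terminal histidine tag, possibly with a protease cleavage site, although the record does not describe the tag explicitly. A short match to a T7 gene 10-derived sequence lies between the insert and the terminator and is probably residual vector sequence.

CNOT1 is the scaffolding subunit of the CCR4-NOT deadenylase complex, so the construct is suited to making recombinant protein for purification and for biochemical, interaction or structural studies. The depositor sequence may be theoretical rather than fully verified.
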