Addgene plasmid #147545: pnEA-NpH-HsNot1iso1_4-686_T
Purpose: Bacterial Expression of HsNot1iso1_4-686
Depositing lab: Elisa Izaurralde. Depositing organization: Max Planck Institute for Developmental Biology.
Backbone
  Vector backbone: Unknown
  Vector type: Bacterial Expression
Growth in bacteria
  Bacterial resistance: Ampicillin, 100 μg/mL
  Growth temperature: 37°C
  Growth strain: DH5alpha
  Copy number: Low Copy
Gene/Insert
  Gene/Insert name: HsNot1iso1_4-686
  Species: H. sapiens (human)
  Entrez Gene: CNOT1 (a.k.a. AD-005, CDC39, HPE12, NOT1, NOT1H, VIBOS)
  Cloning method: Unknown
Terms and licenses: Academic/Nonprofit Terms; Industry Terms: Not Available to Industry
Depositor comments: sequence of isoform 1 given by NCBI: NM_016284.4 Plasmids from this collection were made available to the research community and donated after the lab closed. Please note that the sequence provided by the depositing laboratory may be theoretical/predicted or based on Sanger sequencing results. There may be discrepancies between sequencing results obtained by Addgene and the depositor sequence. If an Addgene verified sequence is not available, please contact before placing your order to request that our lab fully sequence the plasmid.
How to cite: pnEA-NpH-HsNot1iso1_4-686_T was a gift from Elisa Izaurralde (Addgene plasmid # 147545 ; http://n2t.net/addgene:147545 ; RRID:Addgene_147545)
